Addgene plasmid #136603: pcDNA3-FKBP-C-mSOG-J-alpha-IRES-mCherry
Purpose: Encodes FKBP tagged with the C-terminal fragment of split-miniSOG (mSOG-Ja95-140).
Depositing lab: John Ngo. Depositing organization: Boston University Main Campus. Publication: Split-miniSOG for Spatially Detecting Intracellular Protein-Protein Interactions by Correlated Light and Electron Microscopy. Boassa D, Lemieux SP, Lev-Ram V, Hu J, Xiong Q, Phan S, Mackey M, Ramachandra R, Peace RE, Adams SR, Ellisman MH, Ngo JT. Cell Chem Biol. 2019 Oct 17;26(10):1407-1416.e5. doi: 10.1016/j.chembiol.2019.07.007. Epub 2019 Aug 1. PubMed 31378710.
Backbone
  Vector backbone: pcDNA3.1
  Backbone manufacturer: Invitrogen
  Total vector size (bp): 7466
  Vector type: Mammalian Expression
  Selectable markers: Hygromycin
Growth in bacteria
  Bacterial resistance: Ampicillin, 100 μg/mL
  Growth temperature: 37°C
  Growth strain: DH5alpha
  Copy number: High Copy
Gene/Insert
  Gene/Insert name: FKBP-C-mSOG-J-alpha
  Promoter: CMV
  Cloning method: Restriction Enzyme; 5′ cloning site HindIII (not destroyed); 3′ cloning site XhoI (not destroyed)
  Sequencing primers: 5′ CMV Forward
Terms and licenses: Academic/Nonprofit Terms; Industry Terms: Not Available to Industry
How to cite: pcDNA3-FKBP-C-mSOG-J-alpha-IRES-mCherry was a gift from John Ngo (Addgene plasmid # 136603 ; http://n2t.net/addgene:136603 ; RRID:Addgene_136603)
