[The description below was written by a language model from this plasmid's Addgene catalogue record and pLannotate feature annotations shown in this document.]
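Description:
pcDNA3-FKBP-C-mSOG-J-alpha-IRES-mCherry is a mammalian expression plasmid built on the pcDNA3.1 backbone. It is maintained in E. coli through a high-copy ColE1/pUC-type origin with ampicillin resistance (AmpR under its own bla promoter). An f1 origin is also present. For selection in mammalian cells it carries a hygromycin resistance gene driven by the SV40 early promoter and terminated by an SV40 polyadenylation signal. The catalogue lists a total size of 7466 bp, whereas the sequenced record behind the feature table is 7,364 nt. This is a small discrepancy that the record does not explain.

The payload is a bicistronic cassette expressed from the CMV enhancer/promoter and cloned between HindIII and XhoI, with a T7 promoter just upstream of the insert. The first cistron encodes human FKBP12 (FKBP1A) fused to the C-terminal fragment of split-miniSOG, described as mSOG-Jα residues 95–140. The automated annotation picks up this short segment only as a fragment of a flavin-binding Arabidopsis-derived fluorescent protein, consistent with miniSOG's origin as a flavin-dependent LOV-domain tag. A picornavirus-type IRES follows and allows cap-independent translation of mCherry from the same transcript, so red fluorescence marks transfected cells without being fused to the FKBP protein. A bGH poly(A) signal ends the transcript.

According to the associated publication, the split-miniSOG system detects intracellular protein–protein interactions by correlated light and electron microscopy. This plasmid supplies one half of the reporter. It would presumably be co-expressed with a partner carrying the complementary N-terminal fragment, although that partner is not described in this record.
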