Features (pLannotate 1.2.2; 23 found; start..end, strand, type, name):
      1..380     +  enhancer       CMV enhancer: human cytomegalovirus immediate early enhancer
    381..584     +  promoter       CMV promoter: human cytomegalovirus (CMV) immediate early promoter
    580..613     +  LTR            5' LTR (truncated) (fragment): truncated 5' long terminal repeat (LTR) from HIV-1
    629..647     +  promoter       T7 promoter: promoter for bacteriophage T7 RNA polymerase
    698..1018    +  CDS            FKBP1A: FKB1A_HUMAN - Also known as FKBP1, FKBP12. Experimental evidence at protein level: Swiss-Prot protein existence level 1. Keeps in an inactive conformation TGFBR1, the TGF-beta type I serine/threonine kinase receptor, preventing TGF-beta receptor activation in absence of ligand. Recruits SMAD7 to ACVR1B which prevents the association of SMAD2 and SMAD3 with the activin receptor complex, thereby blocking the activin signal. May modulate the RYR1 calcium channel activity. PPIases accelerate the folding of proteins. It catalyzes the cis-trans isomerization of proline imidic peptide bonds in oligop
   1073..1123    +  CDS            BR1 (fragment): BR1 is a basic (constitutively fluorescent) cyan fluorescent protein published in 2019, derived from Arabidopsis thaliana. It requires the cofactor flavin for fluorescence.
   1559..1807    +  ncRNA          IRES Picorna: Accession: RF00229 - Picornavirus internal ribosome entry site (IRES)
   1810..2517    +  CDS            mCherry: mCherry is a basic (constitutively fluorescent) red fluorescent protein published in 2004, derived from Discosoma sp.. It is reported to be a very rapidly-maturing monomer with low acid sensitivity.
   2558..2782    +  polyA_signal   bGH poly(A) signal: bovine growth hormone polyadenylation signal
   2786..2807    +  promoter       SV40 promoter (fragment): SV40 enhancer and early promoter
   2828..3256    +  rep_origin     f1 ori (sequence partly withheld): f1 bacteriophage origin of replication; arrow indicates direction of (+) strand synthesis
   3270..3599    +  promoter       SV40 promoter: SV40 enhancer and early promoter
   3648..4673    +  CDS            HygR: aminoglycoside phosphotransferase from E. coli; aph(4)-Ia; confers resistance to hygromycin
   4683..4808    +  CDS            ble (fragment): BLE_KLEPN - Experimental evidence at protein level: Swiss-Prot protein existence level 1. Binding protein with a strong affinity to the bleomycin family of antibiotics. Binds to CL990; an antimitotic-antibiotic compound. From Klebsiella pneumoniae.
   4803..4924    +  polyA_signal   SV40 poly(A) signal: SV40 polyadenylation signal
   4997..5013    -  protein_bind   lac operator: The lac repressor binds to the lac operator to inhibit transcription in E. coli. This inhibition can be relieved by adding lactose or isopropyl-β-D-thiogalactopyranoside (IPTG). lac repressor encoded by lacI
   5021..5051    -  promoter       lac promoter: promoter for the E. coli lac operon
   5066..5087    -  protein_bind   CAP binding site: CAP binding activates transcription in the presence of cAMP. E. coli catabolite activator protein
   5100..5192    -  CDS            lacI (fragment): lac repressor; lacI; The lac repressor binds to the lac operator to inhibit transcription in E. coli. This inhibition can be relieved by adding lactose or isopropyl-β-D-thiogalactopyranoside (IPTG).
   5375..5963    -  rep_origin     ori: high-copy-number ColE1/pMB1/pBR322/pUC origin of replication
   6134..6994    -  CDS            AmpR: β-lactamase; bla; confers resistance to ampicillin, carbenicillin, and related antibiotics
   6995..7099    -  promoter       AmpR promoter: bla
   7158..7210    -  misc_feature   bom (fragment): basis of mobility region from pBR322
>Addgene plasmid #136603 | pcDNA3-FKBP-C-mSOG-J-alpha-IRES-mCherry | addgene full sequence | sequence record 332029 | Addgene NGS Result
GACATTGATTATTGACTAGTTATTAATAGTAATCAATTACGGGGTCATTAGTTCATAGCCCATATATGGA
GTTCCGCGTTACATAACTTACGGTAAATGGCCCGCCTGGCTGACCGCCCAACGACCCCCGCCCATTGACG
TCAATAATGACGTATGTTCCCATAGTAACGCCAATAGGGACTTTCCATTGACGTCAATGGGTGGAGTATT
TACGGTAAACTGCCCACTTGGCAGTACATCAAGTGTATCATATGCCAAGTACGCCCCCTATTGACGTCAA
TGACGGTAAATGGCCCGCCTGGCATTATGCCCAGTACATGACCTTATGGGACTTTCCTACTTGGCAGTAC
ATCTACGTATTAGTCATCGCTATTACCATGGTGATGCGGTTTTGGCAGTACATCAATGGGCGTGGATAGC
GGTTTGACTCACGGGGATTTCCAAGTCTCCACCCCATTGACGTCAATGGGAGTTTGTTTTGGCACCAAAA
TCAACGGGACTTTCCAAAATGTCGTAACAACTCCGCCCCATTGACGCAAATGGGCGGTAGGCGTGTACGG
TGGGAGGTCTATATAAGCAGAGCTCTCTGGCTAACTAGAGAACCCACTGCTTACTGGCTTATCGAAATTA
ATACGACTCACTATAGGGAGACCCAAGCTGGCTAGCGTTTAAACTTAAGCTTGCCACCATGAGCAGGGGA
GTACAGGTAGAGACGATATCTCCCGGTGACGGACGAACATTTCCCAAACGCGGACAGACATGTGTCGTGC
ACTACACAGGGATGCTGGAAGATGGGAAGAAATTTGATAGCAGCCGGGATCGCAACAAGCCGTTCAAGTT
CATGCTGGGCAAGCAGGAAGTTATCAGGGGATGGGAGGAAGGCGTGGCACAGATGTCCGTGGGACAACGC
GCAAAGCTGACAATCTCACCCGACTACGCTTATGGCGCGACCGGACATCCCGGAATTATTCCTCCTCACG
CCACGCTGGTTTTTGATGTTGAGCTGCTGAAACTGGAATCCGGGAGAGGGTCCTACGTTAGTGGTCGGTC
TATTGCCACCGGCAGTGGGAGCGGAGAACTGCAGTATTTTATTGGAGTGCAGCTCGACGGGTCCGATCAC
GTAGAACCACTGCAAAACAGGCTCTCAGAGAGGACGGAGATGCAGAGTAGTAAGCTCGTGAAAGCTACCG
CCACCAACGTCGATGAGGCCGTCTGACTCGAGTACTCCGGTATTGCGGTACCCTTGTACGCCTGTTTTAT
ACTCCCTTCCCGTAACTTAGACGCACAAAACCAAGTTCAATAGAAGGGGGTACAAACCAGTACCACCACG
AACAAGCACTTCTGTTTCCCCGGTGATGTCGTATAGACTGCTTGCGTGGTTGAAAGCGACGGATCCGTTA
TCCGCTTATGTACTTCGAGAAGCCCAGTACCACCTCGGAATCTTCGATGCGTTGCGCTCAGCACTCAACC
CCAGAGTGTAGCTTAGGCTGATGAGTCTGGACATCCCTCACCGGTGACGGTGGTCCAGGCTGCGTTGGCG
GCCTACCTATGGCTAACGCCATGGGACGCTAGTTGTGAACAAGGTGTGAAGAGCCTATTGAGCTACATAA
GAATCCTCCGGCCCCTGAATGCGGCTAATCCCAACCTCGGAGCAGGTGGTCACAAACCAGTGATTGGCCT
GTCGTAACGCGCAAGTCCGTGGCGGAACCGACTACTTTGGGTGTCCGTGTTTCCTTTTATTTTATTGTGG
CTGCTTATGGTGACAATCACAGATTGTTATCATAAAGCGAATTGGATAGGATCCGTACGATGGTGAGCAA
GGGCGAGGAGGATAACATGGCCATCATCAAGGAGTTCATGCGCTTCAAGGTGCACATGGAGGGCTCCGTG
AACGGCCACGAGTTCGAGATCGAGGGCGAGGGCGAGGGCCGCCCCTACGAGGGCACCCAGACCGCCAAGC
TGAAGGTGACCAAGGGTGGCCCCCTGCCCTTCGCCTGGGACATCCTGTCCCCTCAGTTCATGTACGGCTC
CAAGGCCTACGTGAAGCACCCCGCCGACATCCCCGACTACTTGAAGCTGTCCTTCCCCGAGGGCTTCAAG
TGGGAGCGCGTGATGAACTTCGAGGACGGCGGCGTGGTGACCGTGACCCAGGACTCCTCCCTGCAGGACG
GCGAGTTCATCTACAAGGTGAAGCTGCGCGGCACCAACTTCCCCTCCGACGGCCCCGTAATGCAGAAGAA
GACCATGGGCTGGGAGGCCTCCTCCGAGCGGATGTACCCCGAGGACGGCGCCCTGAAGGGCGAGATCAAG
CAGAGGCTGAAGCTGAAGGACGGCGGCCACTACGACGCTGAGGTCAAGACCACCTACAAGGCCAAGAAGC
CCGTGCAGCTGCCCGGCGCCTACAACGTCAACATCAAGTTGGACATCACCTCCCACAACGAGGACTACAC
CATCGTGGAACAGTACGAACGCGCCGAGGGCCGCCACTCCACCGGCGGCATGGACGAGCTGTACAAGTAA
TCTAGAGGGCCCGTTTAAACCCGCTGATCAGCCTCGACTGTGCCTTCTAGTTGCCAGCCATCTGTTGTTT
GCCCCTCCCCCGTGCCTTCCTTGACCCTGGAAGGTGCCACTCCCACTGTCCTTTCCTAATAAAATGAGGA
AATTGCATCGCATTGTCTGAGTAGGTGTCATTCTATTCTGGGGGGTGGGGTGGGGCAGGACAGCAAGGGG
GAGGATTGGGAAGACAATAGCAGGCATGCTGGGGATGCGGTGGGCTCTATGGCTTCTGAGGCGGAAAGAA
CCAGCTGGGGCTCTAGGGGGTATCCCC
[124 nt withheld, positions 2828-2951]
C
[91 nt withheld, positions 2953-3043]
A
[49 nt withheld, positions 3045-3093]
CCTTTGACGTTGGAGTCCACGTTCTTT
[37 nt withheld, positions 3121-3157]
ACCCTATCTCGGTCTATTCTTTTGATTTATAAGGGATTTTGCCGATTTCGGCCTATTGGTTAAAAAATGA
GCTGATTTAACAAAAATTTAACGCGAATTAATTCTGTGGAATGTGTGTCAGTTAGGGTGTGGAAAGTCCC
CAGGCTCCCCAGCAGGCAGAAGTATGCAAAGCATGCATCTCAATTAGTCAGCAACCAGGTGTGGAAAGTC
CCCAGGCTCCCCAGCAGGCAGAAGTATGCAAAGCATGCATCTCAATTAGTCAGCAACCATAGTCCCGCCC
CTAACTCCGCCCATCCCGCCCCTAACTCCGCCCAGTTCCGCCCATTCTCCGCCCCATGGCTGACTAATTT
TTTTTATTTATGCAGAGGCCGAGGCCGCCTCTGCCTCTGAGCTATTCCAGAAGTAGTGAGGAGGCTTTTT
TGGAGGCCTAGGCTTTTGCAAAAAGCTCCCGGGAGCTTGTATATCCATTTTCGGATCTGATCAGCACGTG
ATGAAAAAGCCTGAACTCACCGCGACGTCTGTCGAGAAGTTTCTGATCGAAAAGTTCGACAGCGTCTCCG
ACCTGATGCAGCTCTCGGAGGGCGAAGAATCTCGTGCTTTCAGCTTCGATGTAGGAGGGCGTGGATATGT
CCTGCGGGTAAATAGCTGCGCCGATGGTTTCTACAAAGATCGTTATGTTTATCGGCACTTTGCATCGGCC
GCGCTCCCGATTCCGGAAGTGCTTGACATTGGGGAATTCAGCGAGAGCCTGACCTATTGCATCTCCCGCC
GTGCACAGGGTGTCACGTTGCAAGACCTGCCTGAAACCGAACTGCCCGCTGTTCTGCAGCCGGTCGCGGA
GGCCATGGATGCGATCGCTGCGGCCGATCTTAGCCAGACGAGCGGGTTCGGCCCATTCGGACCGCAAGGA
ATCGGTCAATACACTACATGGCGTGATTTCATATGCGCGATTGCTGATCCCCATGTGTATCACTGGCAAA
CTGTGATGGACGACACCGTCAGTGCGTCCGTCGCGCAGGCTCTCGATGAGCTGATGCTTTGGGCCGAGGA
CTGCCCCGAAGTCCGGCACCTCGTGCACGCGGATTTCGGCTCCAACAATGTCCTGACGGACAATGGCCGC
ATAACAGCGGTCATTGACTGGAGCGAGGCGATGTTCGGGGATTCCCAATACGAGGTCGCCAACATCTTCT
TCTGGAGGCCGTGGTTGGCTTGTATGGAGCAGCAGACGCGCTACTTCGAGCGGAGGCATCCGGAGCTTGC
AGGATCGCCGCGGCTCCGGGCGTATATGCTCCGCATTGGTCTTGACCAACTCTATCAGAGCTTGGTTGAC
GGCAATTTCGATGATGCAGCTTGGGCGCAGGGTCGATGCGACGCAATCGTCCGATCCGGAGCCGGGACTG
TCGGGCGTACACAAATCGCCCGCAGAAGCGCGGCCGTCTGGACCGATGGCTGTGTAGAAGTACTCGCCGA
TAGTGGAAACCGACGCCCCAGCACTCGTCCGAGGGCAAAGGAATAGCACGTGCTACGAGATTTCGATTCC
ACCGCCGCCTTCTATGAAAGGTTGGGCTTCGGAATCGTTTTCCGGGACGCCGGCTGGATGATCCTCCAGC
GCGGGGATCTCATGCTGGAGTTCTTCGCCCACCCCAACTTGTTTATTGCAGCTTATAATGGTTACAAATA
AAGCAATAGCATCACAAATTTCACAAATAAAGCATTTTTTTCACTGCATTCTAGTTGTGGTTTGTCCAAA
CTCATCAATGTATCTTATCATGTCTGTATACCGTCGACCTCTAGCTAGAGCTTGGCGTAATCATGGTCAT
AGCTGTTTCCTGTGTGAAATTGTTATCCGCTCACAATTCCACACAACATACGAGCCGGAAGCATAAAGTG
TAAAGCCTGGGGTGCCTAATGAGTGAGCTAACTCACATTAATTGCGTTGCGCTCACTGCCCGCTTTCCAG
TCGGGAAACCTGTCGTGCCAGCTGCATTAATGAATCGGCCAACGCGCGGGGAGAGGCGGTTTGCGTATTG
GGCGCTCTTCCGCTTCCTCGCTCACTGACTCGCTGCGCTCGGTCGTTCGGCTGCGGCGAGCGGTATCAGC
TCACTCAAAGGCGGTAATACGGTTATCCACAGAATCAGGGGATAACGCAGGAAAGAACATGTGAGCAAAA
GGCCAGCAAAAGGCCAGGAACCGTAAAAAGGCCGCGTTGCTGGCGTTTTTCCATAGGCTCCGCCCCCCTG
ACGAGCATCACAAAAATCGACGCTCAAGTCAGAGGTGGCGAAACCCGACAGGACTATAAAGATACCAGGC
GTTTCCCCCTGGAAGCTCCCTCGTGCGCTCTCCTGTTCCGACCCTGCCGCTTACCGGATACCTGTCCGCC
TTTCTCCCTTCGGGAAGCGTGGCGCTTTCTCATAGCTCACGCTGTAGGTATCTCAGTTCGGTGTAGGTCG
TTCGCTCCAAGCTGGGCTGTGTGCACGAACCCCCCGTTCAGCCCGACCGCTGCGCCTTATCCGGTAACTA
TCGTCTTGAGTCCAACCCGGTAAGACACGACTTATCGCCACTGGCAGCAGCCACTGGTAACAGGATTAGC
AGAGCGAGGTATGTAGGCGGTGCTACAGAGTTCTTGAAGTGGTGGCCTAACTACGGCTACACTAGAAGAA
CAGTATTTGGTATCTGCGCTCTGCTGAAGCCAGTTACCTTCGGAAAAAGAGTTGGTAGCTCTTGATCCGG
CAAACAAACCACCGCTGGTAGCGGTGGTTTTTTTGTTTGCAAGCAGCAGATTACGCGCAGAAAAAAAGGA
TCTCAAGAAGATCCTTTGATCTTTTCTACGGGGTCTGACGCTCAGTGGAACGAAAACTCACGTTAAGGGA
TTTTGGTCATGAGATTATCAAAAAGGATCTTCACCTAGATCCTTTTAAATTAAAAATGAAGTTTTAAATC
AATCTAAAGTATATATGAGTAAACTTGGTCTGACAGTTACCAATGCTTAATCAGTGAGGCACCTATCTCA
GCGATCTGTCTATTTCGTTCATCCATAGTTGCCTGACTCCCCGTCGTGTAGATAACTACGATACGGGAGG
GCTTACCATCTGGCCCCAGTGCTGCAATGATACCGCGAGACCCACGCTCACCGGCTCCAGATTTATCAGC
AATAAACCAGCCAGCCGGAAGGGCCGAGCGCAGAAGTGGTCCTGCAACTTTATCCGCCTCCATCCAGTCT
ATTAATTGTTGCCGGGAAGCTAGAGTAAGTAGTTCGCCAGTTAATAGTTTGCGCAACGTTGTTGCCATTG
CTACAGGCATCGTGGTGTCACGCTCGTCGTTTGGTATGGCTTCATTCAGCTCCGGTTCCCAACGATCAAG
GCGAGTTACATGATCCCCCATGTTGTGCAAAAAAGCGGTTAGCTCCTTCGGTCCTCCGATCGTTGTCAGA
AGTAAGTTGGCCGCAGTGTTATCACTCATGGTTATGGCAGCACTGCATAATTCTCTTACTGTCATGCCAT
CCGTAAGATGCTTTTCTGTGACTGGTGAGTACTCAACCAAGTCATTCTGAGAATAGTGTATGCGGCGACC
GAGTTGCTCTTGCCCGGCGTCAATACGGGATAATACCGCGCCACATAGCAGAACTTTAAAAGTGCTCATC
ATTGGAAAACGTTCTTCGGGGCGAAAACTCTCAAGGATCTTACCGCTGTTGAGATCCAGTTCGATGTAAC
CCACTCGTGCACCCAACTGATCTTCAGCATCTTTTACTTTCACCAGCGTTTCTGGGTGAGCAAAAACAGG
AAGGCAAAATGCCGCAAAAAAGGGAATAAGGGCGACACGGAAATGTTGAATACTCATACTCTTCCTTTTT
CAATATTATTGAAGCATTTATCAGGGTTATTGTCTCATGAGCGGATACATATTTGAATGTATTTAGAAAA
ATAAACAAATAGGGGTTCCGCGCACATTTCCCCGAAAAGTGCCACCTGACGTCGACGGATCGGGAGATCT
CCCGATCCCCTATGGTGCACTCTCAGTACAATCTGCTCTGATGCCGCATAGTTAAGCCAGTATCTGCTCC
CTGCTTGTGTGTTGGAGGTCGCTGAGTAGTGCGCGAGCAAAATTTAAGCTACAACAAGGCAAGGCTTGAC
CGACAATTGCATGAAGAATCTGCTTAGGGTTAGGCGTTTTGCGCTGCTTCGCGATGTACGGGCCAGATAT
ACGCGTT
